>Addgene plasmid #184738 | pFS_1061_pET30_pCat-tetR-Term-ptetA-FsRT-Cas1(opt)-Cas2(opt)-3xTerm_GGC(BbsI)-Leader-ARRAY2-DR2-FaqI_Term_NotI | addgene full sequence | sequence record 361531 | Addgene NGS Result
TGAAGCGGCCGCTATTCTTTTGATTTATAAGGGATTTTGCCGATTTCGGCCTATTGGTTAAAAAATGAGC
TGATTTAACAAAAATTTAACGCGAATTTTAACAAAATATTAACGCTTACAATTTAGGTGGCACTTTTCGG
GGAAATGTGCGCGGAACCCCTATTTGTTTATTTTTCTAAATACATTCAAATATGTATCCGCTCATGAATT
AATTCTTAGAAAAACTCATCGAGCATCAAATGAAACTGCAATTTATTCATATCAGGATTATCAATACCAT
ATTTTTGAAAAAGCCGTTTCTGTAATGAAGGAGAAAACTCACCGAGGCAGTTCCATAGGATGGCAAGATC
CTGGTATCGGTCTGCGATTCCGACTCGTCCAACATCAATACAACCTATTAATTTCCCCTCGTCAAAAATA
AGGTTATCAAGTGAGAAATCACCATGAGTGACGACTGAATCCGGTGAGAATGGCAAAAGTTTATGCATTT
CTTTCCAGACTTGTTCAACAGGCCAGCCATTACGCTCGTCATCAAAATCACTCGCATCAACCAAACCGTT
ATTCATTCGTGATTGCGCCTGAGCGAGACGAAATACGCGATCGCTGTTAAAAGGACAATTACAAACAGGA
ATCGAATGCAACCGGCGCAGGAACACTGCCAGCGCATCAACAATATTTTCACCTGAATCAGGATATTCTT
CTAATACCTGGAATGCTGTTTTCCCGGGGATCGCAGTGGTGAGTAACCATGCATCATCAGGAGTACGGAT
AAAATGCTTGATGGTCGGAAGAGGCATAAATTCCGTCAGCCAGTTTAGTCTGACCATCTCATCTGTAACA
TCATTGGCAACGCTACCTTTGCCATGTTTCAGAAACAACTCTGGCGCATCGGGCTTCCCATACAATCGAT
AGATTGTCGCACCTGATTGCCCGACATTATCGCGAGCCCATTTATACCCATATAAATCAGCATCCATGTT
GGAATTTAATCGCGGCCTAGAGCAAGACGTTTCCCGTTGAATATGGCTCATAACACCCCTTGTATTACTG
TTTATGTAAGCAGACAGTTTTATTGTTCATGACCAAAATCCCTTAACGTGAGTTTTCGTTCCACTGAGCG
TCAGACCCCGTAGAAAAGATCAAAGGATCTTCTTGAGATCCTTTTTTTCTGCGCGTAATCTGCTGCTTGC
AAACAAAAAAACCACCGCTACCAGCGGTGGTTTGTTTGCCGGATCAAGAGCTACCAACTCTTTTTCCGAA
GGTAACTGGCTTCAGCAGAGCGCAGATACCAAATACTGTCCTTCTAGTGTAGCCGTAGTTAGGCCACCAC
TTCAAGAACTCTGTAGCACCGCCTACATACCTCGCTCTGCTAATCCTGTTACCAGTGGCTGCTGCCAGTG
GCGATAAGTCGTGTCTTACCGGGTTGGACTCAAGACGATAGTTACCGGATAAGGCGCAGCGGTCGGGCTG
AACGGGGGGTTCGTGCACACAGCCCAGCTTGGAGCGAACGACCTACACCGAACTGAGATACCTACAGCGT
GAGCTATGAGAAAGCGCCACGCTTCCCGAAGGGAGAAAGGCGGACAGGTATCCGGTAAGCGGCAGGGTCG
GAACAGGAGAGCGCACGAGGGAGCTTCCAGGGGGAAACGCCTGGTATCTTTATAGTCCTGTCGGGTTTCG
CCACCTCTGACTTGAGCGTCGATTTTTGTGATGCTCGTCAGGGGGGCGGAGCCTATGGAAAAACGCCAGC
AACGCGGCCTTTTTACGGTTCCTGGTCTTTTGCTGGCCTTTTGCTCACATGTTCTTTCCTGCGTTATCCC
CTGATTCTGTGGATAACCGTATTACCGCCTTTGAGTGAGCTGATACCGCTCGCCGCAGCCGAACGACCGA
GCGCAGCGAGTCAGTGAGCGAGGAAGCGGAAGAGCGCCTGATGCGGTATTTTCTCCTTACGCATCTGTGC
GGTATTTCACACCGCAATGGTGCACTCTCAGTACAATCTGCTCTGATGCCGCATAGTTAAGCCAGTATAC
ACTCCGCTATCGCTACGTGACTGGGTCATGGCTGCGCCCCGACACCCGCCAACACCCGCTGACGCGCCCT
GACGGGCTTGTCTGCTCCCGGCATCCGCTTACAGACAAGCTGTGACCGTCTCCGGGAGCTGCATGTGTCA
GAGGTTTTCACCGTCATCACCGAAACGCGCGAGGCAGCTGCGGTAAAGCTCATCAGCGTGGTCGTGAAGC
GATTCACAGATGTCTGCCTGTTCATCCGCGTCCAGCTCGTTGAGTTTCTCCAGAAGCGTTAATGTCTGGC
TTCTGATAAAGCGGGCCATGTTAAGGGCGGTTTTTTCCTGTTTGGTCACTGATGCCTCCGTGTAAGGGGG
ATTTCTGTTCATGGGGGTAATGATACCGATGAAACGAGAGAGGATGCTCACGATACGGGTTACTGATGAT
GAACATGCCCGGTTACTGGAACGTTGTGAGGGTAAACAACTGGCGGTATGGATGCGGCGGGACCAGAGAA
AAATCACTCAGGGTCAATGCCAGCGCTTCGTTAATACAGATGTAGGTGTTCCACAGGGTAGCCAGCAGCA
TCCTGCGATGCAGATCCGGAACATAATGGTGCAGGGCGCTGACTTCCGCGTTTCCAGACTTTACGAAACA
CGGAAACCGAAGATCATTCATGTTGTTGCTCAGGTCGCAGACGTTTTGCAGCAGCAGTCGCTTCACGTTC
GCTCGCGTATCGGTGATTCATTCTGCTAACCAGTAAGGCAACCCCGCCAGCCTAGCCGGGTCCTCAACGA
CAGGAGCACGATCATGCGCACCCGTGGGGCCGCCATGCCGGCGGCACGTAAGAGGTTCCAACTTTCACCA
TAATGAAACATACTAGAGAAAGAGGAGAAATACTAGATGTCCAGATTAGATAAAAGTAAAGTGATTAACA
GCGCATTAGAGCTGCTTAATGAGGTCGGAATCGAAGGTTTAACAACCCGTAAACTCGCCCAGAAGCTAGG
TGTAGAGCAGCCTACATTGTATTGGCATGTAAAAAATAAGCGGGCTTTGCTCGACGCCTTAGCCATTGAG
ATGTTAGATAGGCACCATACTCACTTTTGCCCTTTAGAAGGGGAAAGCTGGCAAGATTTTTTACGTAATA
ACGCTAAAAGTTTTAGATGTGCTTTACTAAGTCATCGCGATGGAGCAAAAGTACATTTAGGTACACGGCC
TACAGAAAAACAGTATGAAACTCTCGAAAATCAATTAGCCTTTTTATGCCAACAAGGTTTTTCACTAGAG
AATGCATTATATGCACTCAGCGCTGTGGGGCATTTTACTTTAGGTTGCGTATTGGAAGATCAAGAGCATC
AAGTCGCTAAAGAAGAAAGGGAAACACCTACTACTGATAGTATGCCGCCATTATTACGACAAGCTATCGA
ATTATTTGATCACCAAGGTGCAGAGCCAGCCTTCTTATTCGGCCTTGAATTGATCATATGCGGATTAGAA
AAACAACTTAAATGTGAAAGTGGGTCCTAATAACACTGATAGTGCTAGTGTAGATCACTACTAGAGCCAG
GCATCAAATAAAACGAAAGGCTCAGTCGAAAGACTGGGCCTTTCGTTTTATCTGTTGTTTGTCGGTGAAC
GCTCTCTACTAGAGTCACACTGGCTCACCTTCGGGTGGGCCTTTCTGCGTTTATATACTAGAGTCCCTAT
CAGTGATAGAGATTGACATCCCTATCAGTGATAGAGATACTGAGCACTACTAGAGAAGCTTGCGGAGGAG
CATGCATGTTTACCATCGACGAGATGCTGAGCAAGAACAACCAACGTCTGGCGTTCGAACACTTTGCGAC
CAAAAACGACGGTTGCGGCCCGGACGGTATGCACGTTAGCGAACTGGAGAAGTACTGGCGTATGAATCAC
GACCAGATCATTAGCGATCTGAAGAACCAGGAATACCAGCCGGGTATTATCCTGATTCGTGAGCACATGA
ATAAAACCGGCAAACGCCGTAATATCGCGAGCCTGAACGTTATTGATCGTTTCATTACCCGTCTGCTGAG
CCAGAAACTGAACCGTTATCTGGCGCCGATTTTCTGCGAGAACAGCTATGCGTACCAGGACAGCAAAGGC
GTTATGCCGGCGGTTCTGAAAGCGAAGGAGTACGTTGAGCTGGGTATGCGTCACGTGATTGAAATCGATC
TGAAAAACTACTTTGACACCATTCCGCTGGAAAACCTGATCCCGGAGATCGAACGCTACATCACCGATGA
GGCGGTTCTGCATCTGATCAAGCAATACCTGTTTTGCGATATTAGCTTCGAGGGCAAAATCAGCCGTAAA
ACCCAAGGTATCGTTCAAGGTAACGCGATCAGCCCGATCCTGAGCAACCTGTACCTGAACGACTTCGACA
AGGAACTGGACGAGAGCAAGCTGTGCTGGATTCGTTACGCGGACAATATCTACATCTATATGGATAGCTA
TGAGAAGGCGCTGCTGGTGTATAGCGAGCTGACCGAGCGTCTGGAGCGTCGCAAGCTGACCGTTAACAAG
GAGAAAAGCGGCGTTTTTGATGTGAGCACCCGTAGCATTCTGGGCTACGACATCCTGATTCGTAACAAGA
AAGTGGACGTTCGTAAGCATATTTACAAAAGCGTTAATCAGTACAGCAACTGGCACGATAGCCGCCTGGA
GTTTATCAACGGTCGTTACCACATCACCAGCGATGGCATCCTGAATCGCCAAGACTTCGGCCTGCTGTTC
GAGAATGAGCAGAAAAAACACTACATCCCGGTTGAGGTTAGCGATCAGCTGAACATCTACGGTAATGTTA
CCCTGGCGAGCAATGTGCTGCAAAGTTTCAGCAACCGCGAAATCAAAGTGAGCTTCTTCGACAAGTATGG
TCGTCTGATTGGTAGCTTCCTGCCGGAAAAAACCAAGAAAAGCGCGGAGATCATTCTGGTGCAGAGCAAG
AACTATCTGAACGAAGATGTGCGTATGGATACCGCGCGCCGTATGGAAATTGCGGGTCTGCACAACATCC
GTGCGAATCTGCGCTACTACGATAAGAAACACAAGGGCGACTTTAAAGAGAAGGTTGACGCGATTAGCGG
CTACATTGACGCGCTGAACCGTGCGCCGAGCGTTAATGATATGATGCTGCTGGAAGCGAAAGCGCGCCAA
CTGTATTATACCTGTTTTAACCAAATCCTGGAAACCAGCGACTTCCAGTTCGAAAAGCGTACCAAGCGTC
CGCCGAAAGATGCGATCAATGCGTGCATTAGCTTCGGCAATACCCTGCTGTATAATCTATTTGTGAATAT
TATCTGGAAGAAGGGTCTGGACCCGCGCTTTGGCGTTGTTCACGCGAGCAACAAACGCAATCAAAGCCTG
AACCTGGACTTCGCGGACATCTTTAAACCGATCGTGATTGACCGCATTATCTTCACCATGATCAATAAGA
AAATGCTGACCCTGCTGACCGATTTTGAAACCAGCAACCAGGGTGTGTATCTGAGCCGTGAGGGCAAGAA
CATCTTCCTGCAAATGTACGAGGAGAAGCTGAAAAGCCGCATTACCATCAAGGGTAAAGAGATGAGCTAT
TACCAGCTGCTGGAGAGCGAAGTGCAGAATTACAAGAATTTCATTCTGACCGGCGAAACCTATAAACCGT
ATAAGTATTATTAACGTACGTTAACTTTAAGAAGGAGAACTTAAGATGTATGTTATCCTGGTGTACGACA
TCCACCAGAAGCGTGTTGGTAAAGCGCTGAAAATCTGCCGTAAGTACCTGATCCACATCCAAAAGAGCGT
GTTCGAAGGCAACATCACCGAGAGCAAACTGAAGGCGCTGAAAGAGGAACTGGGTCACCTGATTGACACC
CAGATGGATAGCGTGATTATCTACCACCTGGACAGCGTTAAGTACACCAAAAAGGAGCAGATCGGTATTG
TGCAGAGCACCAGCAATGTGATCTAACTCGAGTAGCCTAGCATAACCCCGCGGGGCCTCTTCGGGGGTCT
CGCGGGGTTTTTTGCTATAAAACGAAAGGCTCAGTCGAAAGACTGGGCCTTTCGTTTTATCTGCTAACAA
AGCCCGAAAGGAAGCTGAGTTGGCTGCTGCCACCGCTGAGCAATAACTAGCATAACCCCTTGGGGCCTCT
AAACGGGTCTTGAGGGGTTTTTTGCTGAAAGGAGGAACTATATCCGGATGTCTTCATGGTAGTACCAAGA
TACGAAGACATAGTGGCGGGGAAGCTTATGTTCCATAGCAAAAAGTCGGTCAGTCTCGTGGCTGAAATCA
TGAGTTCCACAAAATGGCTGAAATTCAAGGAAAATCAGGAATCTCAGAAAAACGATCGACCGACTTTTTC
GATAAAATGGTTGCAAAAATGAGAAAAATCTGATTTAATAGAATCTGAAAACAGCGGAAATGCTGTTGTC
GTACTTTACCTAAAAGGAATTGAAACGTCCCCGCCAGGTTGAATCCGATATTTGGAGGTACGATGGAACA
GTCTGGGTGGGATTGAGAAGAGAAAAGAAAACCGCCGATCCTGTCCACCGCATTACTGCAAGGTAGTGGA
CAAGACCGGCGGTCTTAAGTTTTTTGGC
Features (pLannotate 1.2.2; 18 found; start..end, strand, type, name):
     11..124     +  rep_origin     M13 ori (fragment): M13 bacteriophage origin of replication; arrow indicates direction of (+) strand synthesis
    150..207     +  promoter       AmpR promoter (fragment): bla
    216..1031    -  CDS            KanR: aminoglycoside phosphotransferase; aph(3')-Ia; confers resistance to kanamycin in bacteria or G418 (Geneticin®) in eukaryotes
   1153..1741    +  rep_origin     ori: high-copy-number ColE1/pMB1/pBR322/pUC origin of replication
   1927..2066    -  misc_feature   bom: basis of mobility region from pBR322
   2168..2359    -  CDS            rop: Rop protein, which maintains plasmids at low copy number; rop
   2376..2756    +  CDS            YPB1_ECOLX: Protein predicted: Swiss-Prot protein existence level 4. From Escherichia coli.
   2842..2878    +  promoter       cat promoter (fragment): promoter of the E. coli cat gene encoding chloramphenicol acetyltransferase
   2907..3527    +  CDS            tetR: TETR2_ECOLX - Experimental evidence at protein level: Swiss-Prot protein existence level 1. TetR is the repressor of the tetracycline resistance element; its N-terminal region forms a helix-turn-helix structure and binds DNA. Binding of tetracycline to TetR reduces the repressor affinity for the tetracycline resistance gene (tetA) promoter operator sites. From Escherichia coli.
   3575..3646    +  terminator     rrnB T1 terminator: transcription terminator T1 from the E. coli rrnB gene
   3662..3689    +  terminator     T7Te terminator: phage T7 early transcription terminator
   3704..3722    +  protein_bind   tet operator: tetO; bacterial operator O2 for the tetR and tetA genes tetracycline repressor TetR
   3728..3747    +  promoter       H1-2O2 promoter (fragment): doxycycline-inducible variant of the human H1 RNA promoter (Henriksen et al., 2007)
   5691..5708    +  RBS            RBS (fragment): efficient ribosome binding site from bacteriophage T7 gene 10 (Olins and Rangwala, 1989)
   5716..5949    +  CDS            cas2 (fragment): CAS2_THEMA - Experimental evidence at protein level: Swiss-Prot protein existence level 1. CRISPR (clustered regularly interspaced short palindromic repeat), is an adaptive immune system that provides protection against mobile genetic elements (viruses, transposable elements and conjugative plasmids). CRISPR clusters contain sequences complementary to antecedent mobile elements and target invading nucleic acids. CRISPR clusters are transcribed and processed into CRISPR RNA (crRNA). Involved in the integration of spacer DNA into the CRISPR cassette (By similarity). Functions as a ssRNA-specific
   6037..6080    -  terminator     rrnB T1 terminator: Escherichia coli rrnB; transcription terminator T1 from the E. coli rrnB gene
   6081..6129    +  CDS            SET1 (fragment): solubility-enhancement tag derived from T7 phage gene 10B
   6137..6184    +  terminator     T7 terminator: transcription terminator for bacteriophage T7 RNA polymerase
