[The description below was written by a language model from this plasmid's Addgene catalogue record and pLannotate feature annotations shown in this document.]
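Description:
pFS_1061 is a bacterial expression plasmid of about 6.6 kb built on a pET30b+ backbone from which the BbsI sites were removed. It is selected with kanamycin through the aph(3')-Ia gene. Replication depends on a ColE1/pBR322-type origin accompanied by the bom region and the rop gene, which fits the low-copy designation in the record. A fragment of the M13/f1 origin also remains from the backbone.

The payload has three parts. First, a fragment of the constitutive cat promoter drives the tetracycline repressor TetR, and this unit is closed off by the rrnB T1 and T7Te terminators. Second, a tetA promoter carrying a tet operator controls the RT-Cas1 fusion and Cas2 from Fusicatenibacter saccharivorans, both codon-optimised for E. coli. Adding anhydrotetracycline releases TetR from the operator and switches on this spacer-acquisition machinery. The automated annotation recognises only a ribosome binding site and a Cas2-like reading frame. The RT-Cas1 coding region most likely occupies the large unannotated stretch between the promoter and that site. The short hits labelled H1-2O2 promoter and SET1 are probably incidental matches to tet operator and terminator-flanking sequence. Third, after a cluster of terminators, the plasmid name indicates a BbsI cloning position, the CRISPR leader and the F. saccharivorans Array 2 direct repeat, followed by a further terminator. None of these array elements is annotated in the feature table.

The terminators insulate the array from read-through transcription. RT-Cas1–Cas2 complexes can take up spacers from RNA, and the associated publication describes transcriptional recording in sentinel E. coli cells used to assess gut function noninvasively.
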