Addgene plasmid #184738: pFS_1061_pET30_pCat-tetR-Term-ptetA-FsRT-Cas1(opt)-Cas2(opt)-3xTerm_GGC(BbsI)-Leader-ARRAY2-DR2-FaqI_Term_NotI
Purpose: encodes aTc inducible FsRT-Cas1–Cas2 and transcriptionally insulated FsCRISPR Array 2
Depositing lab: Randall Platt. Depositing organization: ETH Zurich (Swiss Federal Institute of Technology). Publication: Noninvasive assessment of gut function using transcriptional recording sentinel cells. Schmidt F, Zimmermann J, Tanna T, Farouni R, Conway T, Macpherson AJ, Platt RJ. Science. 2022 May 13;376(6594):eabm6038. doi: 10.1126/science.abm6038. Epub 2022 May 13. PubMed 35549411.
Backbone
  Vector backbone: pET30b+
  Backbone manufacturer: Novagen
  Backbone size w/o insert (bp): 3700
  Total vector size (bp): 6600
  Modifications to backbone: removal of BbsI restriction sites
  Vector type: Bacterial Expression
Growth in bacteria
  Bacterial resistance: Kanamycin, 50 μg/mL
  Growth temperature: 37°C
  Growth strain: Stbl3
  Copy number: Low Copy
Gene/Insert
  Gene/Insert name: FsRT-Cas1(opt)-Cas2(opt)
  Species: Fusicatenibacter Saccharivorans
  Insert size (bp): 2200
  Mutation: sequence codon optimized for expression in E. coli
  Promoter: pTetA
  Cloning method: Restriction Enzyme; 5′ cloning site BbsI (destroyed during cloning); 3′ cloning site BbsI (unknown if destroyed)
  Sequencing primers: 5′ CCTTTCTGCGTTTATATACTAGAGTC
Terms and licenses: Academic/Nonprofit Terms; Industry Terms: Not Available to Industry
How to cite: pFS_1061_pET30_pCat-tetR-Term-ptetA-FsRT-Cas1(opt)-Cas2(opt)-3xTerm_GGC(BbsI)-Leader-ARRAY2-DR2-FaqI_Term_NotI was a gift from Randall Platt (Addgene plasmid # 184738 ; http://n2t.net/addgene:184738 ; RRID:Addgene_184738)
